>Addgene plasmid #157489 | pD649-HAsp-IGDCC3-COMP5AP-AviTag-9xHis | depositor full sequence | sequence record 304087 | Full Sequence
TTTCAATATTATTGAAGCATTTATCAGGGTTATTGTCTCATGAGCGGATACATATTTGAATGTATTTAGA
AAAATAAACAAATAGGGGTCAGTGTTACAACCAATTAACCAATTCTGAACATTATCGCGAGCCCATTTAT
ACCTGAATATGGCTCATAACACCCCTTGCTCATGACCAAAATCCCTTAACGTGAGTTACGCGCGCGTCGT
TCCACTGAGCGTCAGACCCCGTAGAAAAGATCAAAGGATCTTCTTGAGATCCTTTTTTTCTGCGCGTAAT
CTGCTGCTTGCAAACAAAAAAACCACCGCTACCAGCGGTGGTTTGTTTGCCGGATCAAGAGCTACCAACT
CTTTTTCCGAAGGTAACTGGCTTCAGCAGAGCGCAGATACCAAATACTGTTCTTCTAGTGTAGCCGTAGT
TAGCCCACCACTTCAAGAACTCTGTAGCACCGCCTACATACCTCGCTCTGCTAATCCTGTTACCAGTGGC
TGCTGCCAGTGGCGATAAGTCGTGTCTTACCGGGTTGGACTCAAGACGATAGTTACCGGATAAGGCGCAG
CGGTCGGGCTGAACGGGGGGTTCGTGCACACAGCCCAGCTTGGAGCGAACGACCTACACCGAACTGAGAT
ACCTACAGCGTGAGCTATGAGAAAGCGCCACGCTTCCCGAAGGGAGAAAGGCGGACAGGTATCCGGTAAG
CGGCAGGGTCGGAACAGGAGAGCGCACGAGGGAGCTTCCAGGGGGAAACGCCTGGTATCTTTATAGTCCT
GTCGGGTTTCGCCACCTCTGACTTGAGCGTCGATTTTTGTGATGCTCGTCAGGGGGGCGGAGCCTATGGA
AAAACGCCAGCAACGCGGCCTTTTTACGGTTCCTGGCCTTTTGCTGGCCTTTTGCTCACATGTTCTTTCC
TGCGTTATCCCCTGATTCTGTGGATAACCGTATTACCGCCTTTGAGTGAGCTGATACCGCTCGCCGCAGC
CGAACGACCGAGCGCAGCGAGTCAGTGAGCGAGGAAGCGGAAGGCGAGAGTAGGGAACTGCCAGGCATCA
AACTAAGCAGAAGGCCCCTGACGGATGGCCTTTTTGCGTTTCTACAAACTCTTTCTGTGTTGTAAAACGA
CGGCCAGTCTTAAGCTCGGGCCCCCTGGGCGGTTCTGATAACGAGTAATCGTTAATCCGCAAATAACGTA
AAAACCCGCTTCGGCGGGTTTTTTTATGGGGGGAGTTTAGGGAAAGAGCATTTGTCAGAATATTTAAGGG
CGCCTGTCACTTTGCTTGATATATGAGAATTATTTAACCTTATAAATGAGAAAAAAGCAACGCACTTTAA
ATAAGATACGTTGCTTTTTCGATTGATGAACACCTATAATTAAACTATTCATCTATTATTTATGATTTTT
TGTATATACAATATTTCTAGTTTGTTAAAGAGAATTAAGAAAATAAATCTCGAAAATAATAAAGGGAAAA
TCAGTTTTTGATATCAAAATTATACATGTCAACGATAATACAAAATATAATACAAACTATAAGATGTTAT
CAGTATTTATTATCATTTAGAATAAATTTTGTGTCGCCCTTAATTGTGAGCGGATAACAATTACGAGCTT
CATGCACAGTGGCGTTGACTCAATATTGGCCATTAGCCATATTATTCATTGGTTATATAGCATAAATCAA
TATTGGCTATTGGCCATTGCATACGTTGTATCTATATCATAATATGTACATTTATATTGGCTCATGTCCA
ATATGACCGCCATGTTGGCATTGATTATTGACTAGTTATTAATAGTAATCAATTACGGGGTCATTAGTTC
ATAGCCCATATATGGAGTTCCGCGTTACATAACTTACGGTAAATGGCCCGCCTGGCTGACCGCCCAACGA
CCCCCGCCCATTGACGTCAATAATGACGTATGTTCCCATAGTAACGCCAATAGGGACTTTCCATTGACGT
CAATGGGTGGAGTATTTACGGTAAACTGCCCACTTGGCAGTACATCAAGTGTATCATATGCCAAGTACGC
CCCCTATTGACGTCAATGACGGTAAATGGCCCGCCTGGCATTATGCCCAGTACATGACCTTATGGGACTT
TCCTACTTGGCAGTACATCTACGTATTAGTCATCGCTATTACCATGGTGATGCGGTTTTGGCAGTACATC
AATGGGCGTGGATAGCGGTTTGACTCACGGGGATTTCCAAGTCTCCACCCCATTGACGTCAATGGGAGTT
TGTTTTGGCACCAAAATCAACGGGACTTTCCAAAATGTCGTAACAACTCCGCCCCATTGACGCAAATGGG
CGGTAGGCGTGTACGGTGGGAGGTCTATATAAGCAGAGCTCGTTTAGTGAACCGTCAGATCGCCTGGAGA
CGCCATCCACGCTGTTTTGACCTCCATAGAAGACACCGGGACCGATCCAGCCTCCGCGGCCGGGAACGGT
GCATTGGAACGCGGATTCCCCGTGCCAAGAGTGACGTAAGTACCGCCTATAGAGTCTATAGGCCCACCCC
CTTGGCTTCGTTAGAACGCGGCTACAATTAATACATAACCTTATGTATCATACACATACGATTTAGGTGA
CACTATAGAATAACATCCACTTTGCCTTTCTCTCCACAGGTGTCCACTCCCAGGTCCAACTGCACCTCGG
TTCTATCGAAAACGCGCCTGCTAGCGCCACCATGAAGACCATCATTGCCCTGAGCTACATCTTCTGCCTG
GTGTTCGCTGCGGCCGCCTTGGGACATTCTGCTGAACTGGCTTTTGCCGTGGAACCCAGCGACGATGTTG
CTGTGCCTGGACAGCCTATCGTGCTGGATTGCAGAGTGGAAGGCACACCTCCTGTGCGGATCACATGGCG
GAAAAACGGCGTGGAACTGCCTGAGAGCACACACAGCACACTGCTGGCCAATGGCAGCCTGATGATCCGG
CACTTTAGACTGGAACCTGGCGGCTCTCCAAGCGACGAGGGCGATTATGAATGCGTGGCCCAGAACAGAT
TCGGCCTGGTGGTGTCCAGAAAGGCCAGAATTCAGGCCGCCACCATGAGCGATTTTCACGTGCACCCTCA
GGCCACAGTGGGCGAAGAAGGCGGAGTTGCCAGATTCCAGTGTCAGATCCACGGCCTGCCTAAGCCTCTG
ATCACCTGGGAGAAGAACAGAGTGCCCATCGACACCGACAACGAGAGATACACCCTGCTGCCTAAGGGCG
TGCTGCAGATTACAGGACTGAGAGCCGAGGATGGCGGCATCTTTCACTGCGTGGCCAGCAATATCGCCAG
CATCAGAATCTCTCACGGCGCCAGACTGACAGTGTCTGGATCTGGAAGCGGCGCCTACAAAGAACCTGCC
ATTCTCGTGGGCCCTGAGAATCTGACCCTGACAGTGCATCAGACCGCCGTGCTGGAATGTGTGGCCACCG
GAAATCCCAGACCTATCGTGTCTTGGAGCAGACTGGATGGCAGACCCATCGGCGTTGAGGGAATTCAGGT
GCTCGGCACCGGCAACCTGATCATCTCTGATGTGACCGTGCAGCACAGCGGCGTGTACGTGTGTGCTGCC
AATAGACCTGGCACCAGAGTGCGGAGAACAGCTCAGGGTAGACTGGTGGTTCAGGCCCCTGCCGAATTTG
TGCAGCACCCACAGTCTATCAGCAGACCTGCCGGCACCACCGCCATGTTTACATGTCAAGCTCAGGGCGA
GCCTCCTCCTCACGTGACATGGCTCAAAAATGGCCAAGTGCTCGGACCTGGTGGACACGTGCGGCTGAAG
AACAACAACAGCACCCTGACAATCAGCGGCATCGGACCTGAGGATGAGGCCATCTATCAGTGTGTGGCCG
AGAATTCTGCCGGCTCTAGCCAGGCTTCTGCTAGACTTACAGTGCTGTGGGCCGAAGGACTGCCCGGACC
TCCTAGAAATGTGCGGGCCGTGTCTGTGTCTAGCACCGAAGTCCGAGTTTCTTGGAGCGAGCCCCTGGCC
AACACCAAAGAAATCATCGGCTACGTGCTGCATATCCGGAAGGCCGCCGATCCTCCTGAGCTGGAATATC
AAGAGGCCGTGTCCAAGAGCACCTTCCAGCACCTGGTGTCCGATCTGGAACCTAGCACCGCCTACAGCTT
CTACATCAAGGCCTACACACCTAGAGGCGCCAGCTCTGCTTCTGTGCCTACACTGGCTTCTACACTGGGC
GAAGCTCCAGCTCCTCCACCTCTGTCTGTTAGAGTGCTGGGCTCTAGCTCTCTGCAGCTGCTTTGGGAAC
CTTGGCCTAGACTGGCTCAGCACGAAGGCGGCTTCAAGCTGTTTTACAGACCCGCCAGCAAGACCAGCTT
CACAGGCCCTATTCTGCTGCCTGGCACCGTGTCCAGCTACAATCTGTCTCAGCTGGACCCCACCGCCGTG
TACGAAGTGAAGCTGCTGGCCTACAATCAGCATGGCGACGGCAATGCCACCGTCAGATTTGTGTCTCTGA
GGGGCGCCTCTGAGAGAACAGCCCTGTCTCCTCCATGCGACTGCAGAAAAGAGGAAGCCGCCAATCAGAC
CAGCACCACCGGTGGCGCGCCGGAAGATCAAGTTGATCCAAGATTGATTGATGGCAAGGGCGGATCTCTG
GAGGTGCTGTTCCAGGGACCAGGCGGAAGCGGCAATCCCGGCGGCGATCTGGCCCCCCAGATGCTGCGCG
AGCTGCAGGAGACCAATGCCGCCCTGCAGGACGTGCGCGAGCTGCTGCGCCACCGCGTGAAGGAGATCAC
CTTCCTGAAGAACACCGTGATGGAGTGCGACGCCTGCGGTATGCAGCCCTCTAGAGGCTCCGGCTCCATC
ATCCCAGTTGAGGAGGAGAACCCGGACTTCTGGAACCGCGAGGCAGCCGAGGCCCTGGGTGCCGCCAAGA
AGCTGCAGCCTGCACAGACAGCCGCCAAGAACCTCATCATCTTCCTGGGCGATGGGATGGGGGTGTCTAC
GGTGACAGCTGCCAGGATCCTAAAAGGGCAGAAGAAGGACAAACTGGGGCCTGAGATACCCCTGGCCATG
GACCGCTTCCCATATGTGGCTCTGTCCAAGACATACAATGTAGACAAACATGTGCCAGACAGTGGAGCCA
CAGCCACGGCCTACCTGTGCGGGGTCAAGGGCAACTTCCAGACCATTGGCTTGAGTGCAGCCGCCCGCTT
TAACCAGTGCAACACGACACGCGGCAACGAGGTCATCTCCGTGATGAATCGGGCCAAGAAAGCAGGGAAG
TCAGTGGGAGTGGTAACCACCACACGAGTGCAGCACGCCTCGCCAGCCGGCACCTACGCCCACACGGTGA
ACCGCAACTGGTACTCGGACGCCGACGTGCCTGCCTCGGCCCGCCAGGAGGGGTGCCAGGACATCGCTAC
GCAGCTCATCTCCAACATGGACATTGACGTGATCCTAGGTGGAGGCCGAAAGTACATGTTTCGCATGGGA
ACCCCAGACCCTGAGTACCCAGATGACTACAGCCAAGGTGGGACCAGGCTGGACGGGAAGAATCTGGTGC
AGGAATGGCTGGCGAAGCGCCAGGGTGCCCGGTATGTGTGGAACCGCACTGAGCTCATGCAGGCTTCCCT
GGACCCGTCTGTGACCCATCTCATGGGTCTCTTTGAGCCTGGAGACATGAAATACGAGATCCACCGAGAC
TCCACACTGGACCCCTCCCTGATGGAGATGACAGAGGCTGCCCTGCGCCTGCTGAGCAGGAACCCCCGCG
GCTTCTTCCTCTTCGTGGAGGGTGGTCGCATCGACCATGGTCATCATGAAAGCAGGGCTTACCGGGCACT
GACTGAGACGATCATGTTCGACGACGCCATTGAGAGGGCGGGCCAGCTCACCAGCGAGGAGGACACGCTG
AGCCTCGTCACTGCCGACCACTCCCACGTCTTCTCCTTCGGAGGCTACCCCCTGCGAGGGAGCTCCATCT
TCGGGCTGGCCCCTGGCAAGGCCCGGGACAGGAAGGCCTACACGGTCCTCCTATACGGAAACGGTCCAGG
CTATGTGCTCAAGGACGGCGCCCGGCCGGATGTTACCGAGAGCGAGAGCGGGAGCCCCGAGTATCGGCAG
CAGTCAGCAGTGCCCCTGGACGAAGAGACCCACGCAGGCGAGGACGTGGCGGTGTTCGCGCGCGGCCCGC
AGGCGCACCTGGTTCACGGCGTGCAGGAGCAGACCTTCATAGCGCACGTCATGGCCTTCGCCGCCTGCCT
GGAGCCCTACACCGCCTGCGACCTGGCGCCCCCCGCCGGCACCACCGACGCCGCGCACCCGGGTGGCGGA
GGACTGAACGACATCTTCGAGGCTCAGAAAATCGAATGGCACGAACATCACCATCACCATCACCATCACC
ATTAAGGCCGGCCTGTAGTCACTGGCACAACGCGTTACCCGGTAAGCCAATCGGGTATACACGGTCGTCA
TACTGCAGACAGGGTTCTTCTACTTTGCAAGATAGTCTTGAGTAGTAAAATAAATAGATAGAGAAAATCA
GCCTCGACTGTGCCTTCTAGTTGCCAGCCATCTGTTGTTTGCCCCTCCCCCGTGCCTTCCTTGACCCTGG
AAGGTGCCACTCCCACTGTCCTTTCCTAATAAAATGAGGAAATTGCATCACAACACTCAACCCTATCTCG
GTCTATTCTTTTGATTTATAAGGGATTTTGCCGATTTCGGCCTATTGGTTAAAAAATGAGCTGATTTAAC
AAAAATTTAACGCGAATTAATTCTGTGGAATGTGTGTCAGTTAGGGTGTGGAAAGTCCCCAGGCTCCCCA
GCAGGCAGAAGTATGCAAAGCATGCATCTCAATTAGTCAGCAACCAGGTGTGGAAAGTCCCCAGGCTCCC
CAGCAGGCAGAAGTATGCAAAGCATGCATCTCAATTAGTCAGCAACCATAGTCCCGCCCCTAACTCCGCC
CATCCCGCCCCTAACTCCGCCCAGTTCCGCCCATTCTCCGCCCCATGGCTGACTAATTTTTTTTATTTAT
GCAGAGGCCGAGGCCGCCTCTGCCTCTGAGCTATTCCAGAAGTAGTGAGGAGGCTTTTTTGGAGGCCTAG
GCTTTTGCAAAAAGCTCCCGGGAGCTTGTATATCCATTTTCGGATCTGATCAGCACGTGTTGACAATTAA
TCATCGGCATAGTATATCGGCATAGTATAATACGACAAGGTGAGGAACTAAACCATGACCGAGTACAAGC
CCACGGTGCGCCTCGCCACCCGCGACGACGTCCCCAGGGCCGTACGCACCCTCGCCGCCGCGTTCGCCGA
CTACCCCGCCACGCGCCACACCGTCGATCCGGACCGCCACATCGAGCGGGTCACCGAGCTGCAAGAACTC
TTCCTCACGCGCGTCGGGCTCGACATCGGCAAGGTGTGGGTCGCGGACGACGGCGCCGCGGTGGCGGTCT
GGACCACGCCGGAGAGCGTCGAAGCGGGGGCGGTGTTCGCCGAGATCGGCCCGCGCATGGCCGAGTTGAG
CGGTTCCCGGCTGGCCGCGCAGCAACAGATGGAAGGCCTCCTGGCGCCGCACCGGCCCAAGGAGCCCGCG
TGGTTCCTGGCCACCGTCGGCGTCTCGCCCGACCACCAGGGCAAGGGTCTGGGCAGCGCCGTCGTGCTCC
CCGGAGTGGAGGCGGCCGAGCGCGCCGGGGTGCCCGCCTTCCTGGAGACATCCGCGCCCCGCAACCTCCC
CTTCTACGAGCGGCTCGGCTTCACCGTCACCGCCGACGTCGAGGTGCCCGAAGGACCGCGCACCTGGTGC
ATGACCCGCAAGCCCGGTGCCTGACACGTGCTACGAGATTTCGATTCCACCGCCGCCTTCTATGAAAGGT
TGGGCTTCGGAATCGTTTTCCGGGACGCCGGCTGGATGATCCTCCAGCGCGGGGATCTCATGCTGGAGTT
CTTCGCCCACCCCAACTTGTTTATTGCAGCTTATAATGGTTACAAATAAAGCAATAGCATCACAAATTTC
ACAAATAAAGCATTTTTTTCACTGCATTCTAGTTGTGGTTTGTCCAAACTCATCAATGTATCTTATCATG
TCTGTATACCGTCGACCTCTAGCTAGAGCTTGGCGTAATCATGGTCATTACCAATGCTTAATCAGTGAGG
CACCTATCTCAGCGATCTGTCTATTTCGTTCATCCATAGTTGCCTGACTCCCCGTCGTGTAGATAACTAC
GATACGGGAGGGCTTACCATCTGGCCCCAGCGCTGCGATGATACCGCGAGAACCACGCTCACCGGCTCCG
GATTTATCAGCAATAAACCAGCCAGCCGGAAGGGCCGAGCGCAGAAGTGGTCCTGCAACTTTATCCGCCT
CCATCCAGTCTATTAATTGTTGCCGGGAAGCTAGAGTAAGTAGTTCGCCAGTTAATAGTTTGCGCAACGT
TGTTGCCATCGCTACAGGCATCGTGGTGTCACGCTCGTCGTTTGGTATGGCTTCATTCAGCTCCGGTTCC
CAACGATCAAGGCGAGTTACATGATCCCCCATGTTGTGCAAAAAAGCGGTTAGCTCCTTCGGTCCTCCGA
TCGTTGTCAGAAGTAAGTTGGCCGCAGTGTTATCACTCATGGTTATGGCAGCACTGCATAATTCTCTTAC
TGTCATGCCATCCGTAAGATGCTTTTCTGTGACTGGTGAGTACTCAACCAAGTCATTCTGAGAATAGTGT
ATGCGGCGACCGAGTTGCTCTTGCCCGGCGTCAATACGGGATAATACCGCGCCACATAGCAGAACTTTAA
AAGTGCTCATCATTGGAAAACGTTCTTCGGGGCGAAAACTCTCAAGGATCTTACCGCTGTTGAGATCCAG
TTCGATGTAACCCACTCGTGCACCCAACTGATCTTCAGCATCTTTTACTTTCACCAGCGTTTCTGGGTGA
GCAAAAACAGGAAGGCAAAATGCCGCAAAAAAGGGAATAAGGGCGACACGGAAATGTTGAATACTCATAT
TCTTCCTT
Features (pLannotate 1.2.2; 24 found; start..end, strand, type, name):
    119..143     -  CDS            KanR (fragment): aminoglycoside phosphotransferase; aph(3')-Ia; confers resistance to kanamycin
    254..842     +  rep_origin     ori: high-copy-number ColE1/pMB1/pBR322/pUC origin of replication
   1067..1084    +  terminator     rrnB T2 terminator (fragment): transcription terminator T2 from the E. coli rrnB gene
   1109..1128    -  CDS            lacZα (fragment): LacZα fragment of β-galactosidase; lacZ fragment
   1584..1600    +  protein_bind   lac operator: The lac repressor binds to the lac operator to inhibit transcription in E. coli. This inhibition can be relieved by adding lactose or isopropyl-β-D-thiogalactopyranoside (IPTG). lac repressor encoded by lacI
   1843..2146    +  enhancer       CMV enhancer: human cytomegalovirus immediate early enhancer
   2147..2350    +  promoter       CMV promoter: human cytomegalovirus (CMV) immediate early promoter
   2486..2529    +  intron         CMV intron (fragment): modified intron A from human cytomegalovirus
   2581..2599    +  promoter       SP6 promoter: promoter for bacteriophage SP6 RNA polymerase
   2603..2640    +  CDS            IgH signal sequence (fragment): signal sequence from the mouse immunoglobulin heavy chain variable region
   2749..4563    +  CDS            IGDCC3 (fragment): IGDC3_HUMAN - Also known as PUNC. Experimental evidence at transcript level: Swiss-Prot protein existence level 2. From Homo sapiens (Human).
   4660..4839    +  CDS            Comp (fragment): COMP_RAT - Experimental evidence at protein level: Swiss-Prot protein existence level 1. May play a role in the structural integrity of cartilage via its interaction with other extracellular matrix proteins such as the collagens and fibronectin. Can mediate the interaction of chondrocytes with the cartilage extracellular matrix through interaction with cell surface integrin receptors. Could play a role in the pathogenesis of osteoarthritis. Potent suppressor of apoptosis in both primary chondrocytes and transformed cells. Suppresses apoptosis by blocking the activation of caspase-3 and by indu
   4827..6279    +  CDS            SEAP (fragment): secreted alkaline phosphatase from human placenta The natural enzyme has a C-terminal transmembrane sequence that is replaced by a GPI anchor.
   6304..6345    +  CDS            AviTag™ (fragment): peptide tag that allows for enzymatic biotinylation
   6349..6372    +  CDS            8xHis: 8xHis affinity tag
   6518..6629    +  polyA_signal   bGH poly(A) signal: bovine growth hormone polyadenylation signal
   6630..6738    +  rep_origin     f1 ori (fragment): f1 bacteriophage origin of replication; arrow indicates direction of (+) strand synthesis
   6752..7081    +  promoter       SV40 promoter: SV40 enhancer and early promoter
   7129..7176    +  promoter       EM7 promoter: synthetic bacterial promoter&nbsp
   7195..7794    +  CDS            PuroR (fragment): puromycin N-acetyltransferase; pac from Streptomyces; confers resistance to puromycin
   7804..7929    +  CDS            ble (fragment): BLE_KLEPN - Experimental evidence at protein level: Swiss-Prot protein existence level 1. Binding protein with a strong affinity to the bleomycin family of antibiotics. Binds to CL990; an antimitotic-antibiotic compound. From Klebsiella pneumoniae.
   7924..8045    +  polyA_signal   SV40 poly(A) signal: SV40 polyadenylation signal
   8098..8958    -  CDS            AmpR: β-lactamase; bla; confers resistance to ampicillin, carbenicillin, and related antibiotics
   8961..89      -  promoter       AmpR promoter (fragment) (across the origin): bla
