[The description below was written by a language model from this plasmid's Addgene catalogue record and pLannotate feature annotations shown in this document.]
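Description:
pD649-HAsp-IGDCC3-COMP5AP-AviTag-9xHis is a mammalian expression plasmid (8,968 bp in the deposited full sequence) built on the pD649 backbone to produce a secreted, multimerised form of the extracellular domain of human IGDCC3 (also called PUNC). It is propagated in E. coli as a high-copy plasmid through a ColE1/pUC-type origin and selected with ampicillin via the bla gene. An SV40 early/EM7 promoter cassette driving a puromycin N-acetyltransferase coding sequence, followed by an SV40 poly(A) signal, is also annotated and could serve for selection in mammalian cells. Small kanamycin-resistance, lacZα, ble and f1 ori fragments appear to be backbone remnants. The depositor notes that some plasmids in this collection may carry an IS4-like transposase insertion upstream of the CMV promoter; none is annotated here.

Expression is driven by the CMV enhancer and promoter, followed by a fragment of CMV intron A and an SP6 promoter, which also provides a sequencing primer site. The open reading frame begins with a signal peptide, named "HAsp" in the construct title but matched by the annotation software to an immunoglobulin heavy chain signal sequence. It continues with the 1,815 bp IGDCC3 ectodomain, cloned between retained NotI and AscI sites. Downstream, supplied by the backbone, are the coiled-coil region of rat cartilage oligomeric matrix protein, which assembles fusion proteins into pentamers, then human placental alkaline phosphatase as an enzymatic reporter, an AviTag for site-specific biotinylation, and a polyhistidine tag (named 9xHis, annotated as 8xHis) for purification. A bGH poly(A) signal terminates the transcript. The plasmid comes from a study mapping a human IgSF cell-surface interactome. The pentameric, phosphatase-linked design suits avidity-enhanced detection of weak extracellular binding interactions, although the record itself states only secreted expression.
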