Addgene plasmid #157489: pD649-HAsp-IGDCC3-COMP5AP-AviTag-9xHis
Purpose: Mammalian expression of cell-surface protein extracellular domain fused to COMP5AP-AviTag-9xHis. Protein is secreted from cells.
Depositing lab: Chris Garcia. Depositing organization: Stanford University. Publication: A Human IgSF Cell-Surface Interactome Reveals a Complex Network of Protein-Protein Interactions. Wojtowicz WM, Vielmetter J, Fernandes RA, Siepe DH, Eastman CL, Chisholm GB, Cox S, Klock H, Anderson PW, Rue SM, Miller JJ, Glaser SM, Bragstad ML, Vance J, Lam AW, Lesley SA, Zinn K, Garcia KC. Cell. 2020 Aug 20;182(4):1027-1043.e17. doi: 10.1016/j.cell.2020.07.025. PubMed 32822567.
Backbone
  Vector backbone: pD649
  Backbone size w/o insert (bp): 7153
  Vector type: Mammalian Expression
Growth in bacteria
  Bacterial resistance: Ampicillin, 100 μg/mL
  Growth temperature: 37°C
  Growth strain: DH5alpha
  Copy number: High Copy
Gene/Insert
  Gene/Insert name: IGDCC3 (alt name: IGDC3)
  Species: H. sapiens (human)
  Insert size (bp): 1815
  Entrez Gene: IGDCC3 (a.k.a. PUNC, HsT18880)
  Promoter: CMV/SP6
  Tag / fusion protein: COMP5AP-AviTag-9xHis (C terminal on backbone)
  Cloning method: Restriction Enzyme; 5′ cloning site GCGGCCGC (not destroyed); 3′ cloning site GGCGCGCC (not destroyed)
  Sequencing primers: 5′ ATTTAGGTGACACTATAG; 3′ CGTCGCACTCCATCACGGTG
Resource information
  A portion of this plasmid was derived from a plasmid made by: synthesis by ThermoFisher
Terms and licenses: Academic/Nonprofit Terms; Industry Terms: Not Available to Industry
Depositor comments: Some plasmids in this collection may have an IS4-like element ISVsa5 family transposase upstream of the CMV promoter.
How to cite: pD649-HAsp-IGDCC3-COMP5AP-AviTag-9xHis was a gift from Chris Garcia (Addgene plasmid # 157489 ; http://n2t.net/addgene:157489 ; RRID:Addgene_157489)
