>Addgene plasmid #157489 | pD649-HAsp-IGDCC3-COMP5AP-AviTag-9xHis | depositor partial sequence | sequence record 304088 | insert (extracellular domain)
TTGGGACATTCTGCTGAACTGGCTTTTGCCGTGGAACCCAGCGACGATGTTGCTGTGCCTGGACAGCCTA
TCGTGCTGGATTGCAGAGTGGAAGGCACACCTCCTGTGCGGATCACATGGCGGAAAAACGGCGTGGAACT
GCCTGAGAGCACACACAGCACACTGCTGGCCAATGGCAGCCTGATGATCCGGCACTTTAGACTGGAACCT
GGCGGCTCTCCAAGCGACGAGGGCGATTATGAATGCGTGGCCCAGAACAGATTCGGCCTGGTGGTGTCCA
GAAAGGCCAGAATTCAGGCCGCCACCATGAGCGATTTTCACGTGCACCCTCAGGCCACAGTGGGCGAAGA
AGGCGGAGTTGCCAGATTCCAGTGTCAGATCCACGGCCTGCCTAAGCCTCTGATCACCTGGGAGAAGAAC
AGAGTGCCCATCGACACCGACAACGAGAGATACACCCTGCTGCCTAAGGGCGTGCTGCAGATTACAGGAC
TGAGAGCCGAGGATGGCGGCATCTTTCACTGCGTGGCCAGCAATATCGCCAGCATCAGAATCTCTCACGG
CGCCAGACTGACAGTGTCTGGATCTGGAAGCGGCGCCTACAAAGAACCTGCCATTCTCGTGGGCCCTGAG
AATCTGACCCTGACAGTGCATCAGACCGCCGTGCTGGAATGTGTGGCCACCGGAAATCCCAGACCTATCG
TGTCTTGGAGCAGACTGGATGGCAGACCCATCGGCGTTGAGGGAATTCAGGTGCTCGGCACCGGCAACCT
GATCATCTCTGATGTGACCGTGCAGCACAGCGGCGTGTACGTGTGTGCTGCCAATAGACCTGGCACCAGA
GTGCGGAGAACAGCTCAGGGTAGACTGGTGGTTCAGGCCCCTGCCGAATTTGTGCAGCACCCACAGTCTA
TCAGCAGACCTGCCGGCACCACCGCCATGTTTACATGTCAAGCTCAGGGCGAGCCTCCTCCTCACGTGAC
ATGGCTCAAAAATGGCCAAGTGCTCGGACCTGGTGGACACGTGCGGCTGAAGAACAACAACAGCACCCTG
ACAATCAGCGGCATCGGACCTGAGGATGAGGCCATCTATCAGTGTGTGGCCGAGAATTCTGCCGGCTCTA
GCCAGGCTTCTGCTAGACTTACAGTGCTGTGGGCCGAAGGACTGCCCGGACCTCCTAGAAATGTGCGGGC
CGTGTCTGTGTCTAGCACCGAAGTCCGAGTTTCTTGGAGCGAGCCCCTGGCCAACACCAAAGAAATCATC
GGCTACGTGCTGCATATCCGGAAGGCCGCCGATCCTCCTGAGCTGGAATATCAAGAGGCCGTGTCCAAGA
GCACCTTCCAGCACCTGGTGTCCGATCTGGAACCTAGCACCGCCTACAGCTTCTACATCAAGGCCTACAC
ACCTAGAGGCGCCAGCTCTGCTTCTGTGCCTACACTGGCTTCTACACTGGGCGAAGCTCCAGCTCCTCCA
CCTCTGTCTGTTAGAGTGCTGGGCTCTAGCTCTCTGCAGCTGCTTTGGGAACCTTGGCCTAGACTGGCTC
AGCACGAAGGCGGCTTCAAGCTGTTTTACAGACCCGCCAGCAAGACCAGCTTCACAGGCCCTATTCTGCT
GCCTGGCACCGTGTCCAGCTACAATCTGTCTCAGCTGGACCCCACCGCCGTGTACGAAGTGAAGCTGCTG
GCCTACAATCAGCATGGCGACGGCAATGCCACCGTCAGATTTGTGTCTCTGAGGGGCGCCTCTGAGAGAA
CAGCCCTGTCTCCTCCATGCGACTGCAGAAAAGAGGAAGCCGCCAATCAGACCAGCACCACCGGT
